Addgene plasmid #224288: pcDNA3.1(+) M-Ras(G22C)
Purpose: Cell transfection and expression of M-Ras (G22C)
Depositing lab: Kevan Shokat. Depositing organization: University of California, San Francisco (UCSF). Publication: Targeting Ras-, Rho-, and Rab-family GTPases via a conserved cryptic pocket. Morstein J, Bowcut V, Fernando M, Yang Y, Zhu L, Jenkins ML, Evans JT, Guiley KZ, Peacock DM, Krahnke S, Lin Z, Taran KA, Huang BJ, Stephen AG, Burke JE, Lightstone FC, Shokat KM. Cell. 2024 Sep 6:S0092-8674(24)00908-5. doi: 10.1016/j.cell.2024.08.017. PubMed 39255801.
Backbone
  Vector backbone: pcDNA3.1(+)
  Vector type: Mammalian Expression
Growth in bacteria
  Bacterial resistance: Ampicillin, 100 μg/mL
  Growth temperature: 37°C
  Growth strain: DH5alpha
  Copy number: Unknown
Gene/Insert
  Gene/Insert name: M-Ras
  Species: H. sapiens (human)
  Mutation: G22C
  Entrez Gene: MRAS (a.k.a. M-RAs, NS11, R-RAS3, RRAS3)
  Cloning method: Gene Synthesis
Terms and licenses: Academic/Nonprofit Terms; Industry Terms: Not Available to Industry
How to cite: pcDNA3.1(+) M-Ras(G22C) was a gift from Kevan Shokat (Addgene plasmid # 224288 ; http://n2t.net/addgene:224288 ; RRID:Addgene_224288)
