[The description below was written by a language model from this plasmid's Addgene catalogue record and pLannotate feature annotations shown in this document.]
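Description:
pcDNA3.1(+) M-Ras(G22C) is a mammalian expression plasmid of about 6 kb built on the pcDNA3.1(+) backbone and intended for transfection into cultured cells. It is propagated in E. coli through a high-copy ColE1/pUC-type origin and selected with ampicillin via the β-lactamase gene and its native promoter. An f1 origin is also present, which allows production of single-stranded DNA. Short annotated fragments (bom, lac promoter/operator, lacI, ble and a small HIV-1 LTR-like match next to the CMV promoter) appear to be backbone remnants or partial sequence matches rather than functional elements of the design.

The payload is the human MRAS coding sequence (also known as R-RAS3), made by gene synthesis and carrying a glycine-to-cysteine substitution at residue 22. No epitope tag or reporter fusion is annotated. Transcription is driven by the human cytomegalovirus immediate early enhancer and promoter and is terminated by the bovine growth hormone polyadenylation signal. A T7 promoter between the CMV promoter and the insert can be used for in vitro transcription or as a sequencing primer site. A separate cassette, in which the SV40 early promoter drives the neomycin phosphotransferase gene followed by the SV40 polyadenylation signal, permits G418 selection of stably transfected mammalian cells.

The stated purpose is transfection and expression of M-Ras(G22C) in cells. The associated publication concerns targeting Ras-, Rho- and Rab-family GTPases through a conserved cryptic pocket, so the introduced cysteine plausibly relates to that work, although the record does not state its specific role.
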