Features (pLannotate 1.2.2; 20 found; start..end, strand, type, name):
     28..80      -  misc_feature   bom (fragment): basis of mobility region from pBR322
    235..614     +  enhancer       CMV enhancer: human cytomegalovirus immediate early enhancer
    615..818     +  promoter       CMV promoter: human cytomegalovirus (CMV) immediate early promoter
    814..847     +  LTR            5' LTR (truncated) (fragment): truncated 5' long terminal repeat (LTR) from HIV-1
    863..881     +  promoter       T7 promoter: promoter for bacteriophage T7 RNA polymerase
    923..1546    +  CDS            MRAS: RASM_HUMAN - Also known as RRAS3. Experimental evidence at protein level: Swiss-Prot protein existence level 1. Serves as an important signal transducer for a novel upstream stimuli in controlling cell proliferation. Activates the MAP kinase pathway. From Homo sapiens (Human).
   1569..1793    +  polyA_signal   bGH poly(A) signal: bovine growth hormone polyadenylation signal
   1797..1818    +  promoter       SV40 promoter (fragment): SV40 enhancer and early promoter
   1839..2267    +  rep_origin     f1 ori (sequence partly withheld): f1 bacteriophage origin of replication; arrow indicates direction of (+) strand synthesis
   2281..2610    +  promoter       SV40 promoter: SV40 enhancer and early promoter
   2677..3468    +  CDS            neo: KKA2_KLEPN - Also known as kan, nptII. Experimental evidence at protein level: Swiss-Prot protein existence level 1. Resistance to kanamycin, neomycin, paromomycin, ribostamycin, butirosin and gentamicin B. From Klebsiella pneumoniae.
   3492..3650    +  CDS            ble (fragment): BLE_KLEPN - Experimental evidence at protein level: Swiss-Prot protein existence level 1. Binding protein with a strong affinity to the bleomycin family of antibiotics. Binds to CL990; an antimitotic-antibiotic compound. From Klebsiella pneumoniae.
   3645..3766    +  polyA_signal   SV40 poly(A) signal: SV40 polyadenylation signal
   3839..3855    -  protein_bind   lac operator: The lac repressor binds to the lac operator to inhibit transcription in E. coli. This inhibition can be relieved by adding lactose or isopropyl-β-D-thiogalactopyranoside (IPTG). lac repressor encoded by lacI
   3863..3893    -  promoter       lac promoter: promoter for the E. coli lac operon
   3908..3929    -  protein_bind   CAP binding site: CAP binding activates transcription in the presence of cAMP. E. coli catabolite activator protein
   3942..4034    -  CDS            lacI (fragment): lac repressor; lacI; The lac repressor binds to the lac operator to inhibit transcription in E. coli. This inhibition can be relieved by adding lactose or isopropyl-β-D-thiogalactopyranoside (IPTG).
   4217..4805    -  rep_origin     ori: high-copy-number ColE1/pMB1/pBR322/pUC origin of replication
   4976..5836    -  CDS            AmpR: β-lactamase; bla; confers resistance to ampicillin, carbenicillin, and related antibiotics
   5837..5941    -  promoter       AmpR promoter: bla
>Addgene plasmid #224288 | pcDNA3.1(+) M-Ras(G22C) | addgene full sequence | sequence record 445712 | Addgene NGS Result
GACGGATCGGGAGATCTCCCGATCCCCTATGGTGCACTCTCAGTACAATCTGCTCTGATGCCGCATAGTT
AAGCCAGTATCTGCTCCCTGCTTGTGTGTTGGAGGTCGCTGAGTAGTGCGCGAGCAAAATTTAAGCTACA
ACAAGGCAAGGCTTGACCGACAATTGCATGAAGAATCTGCTTAGGGTTAGGCGTTTTGCGCTGCTTCGCG
ATGTACGGGCCAGATATACGCGTTGACATTGATTATTGACTAGTTATTAATAGTAATCAATTACGGGGTC
ATTAGTTCATAGCCCATATATGGAGTTCCGCGTTACATAACTTACGGTAAATGGCCCGCCTGGCTGACCG
CCCAACGACCCCCGCCCATTGACGTCAATAATGACGTATGTTCCCATAGTAACGCCAATAGGGACTTTCC
ATTGACGTCAATGGGTGGAGTATTTACGGTAAACTGCCCACTTGGCAGTACATCAAGTGTATCATATGCC
AAGTACGCCCCCTATTGACGTCAATGACGGTAAATGGCCCGCCTGGCATTATGCCCAGTACATGACCTTA
TGGGACTTTCCTACTTGGCAGTACATCTACGTATTAGTCATCGCTATTACCATGGTGATGCGGTTTTGGC
AGTACATCAATGGGCGTGGATAGCGGTTTGACTCACGGGGATTTCCAAGTCTCCACCCCATTGACGTCAA
TGGGAGTTTGTTTTGGCACCAAAATCAACGGGACTTTCCAAAATGTCGTAACAACTCCGCCCCATTGACG
CAAATGGGCGGTAGGCGTGTACGGTGGGAGGTCTATATAAGCAGAGCTCTCTGGCTAACTAGAGAACCCA
CTGCTTACTGGCTTATCGAAATTAATACGACTCACTATAGGGAGACCCAAGCTGGCTAGCGTTTAAACTT
AAGCTTGCCACCATGGCAACCAGCGCCGTCCCCAGTGACAACCTCCCCACATACAAGCTGGTGGTGGTGG
GGGATTGTGGTGTGGGCAAAAGTGCCCTCACCATCCAGTTTTTCCAGAAGATCTTTGTGCCTGACTATGA
CCCCACCATTGAAGACTCCTACCTGAAACATACGGAGATTGACAATCAATGGGCCATCTTGGACGTTCTG
GACACAGCTGGGCAGGAGGAATTCAGCGCCATGCGGGAGCAATACATGCGCACGGGGGATGGCTTCCTCA
TCGTCTACTCCGTCACTGACAAGGCCAGCTTTGAGCACGTGGACCGCTTCCACCAGCTTATCCTGCGCGT
CAAAGACAGGGAGTCATTCCCGATGATCCTCGTGGCCAACAAGGTCGATTTGATGCACTTGAGGAAGATC
ACCAGGGAGCAAGGAAAAGAAATGGCGACCAAACACAATATTCCGTACATAGAAACCAGTGCCAAGGACC
CACCTCTCAATGTCGACAAAGCCTTCCATGACCTCGTTAGAGTAATTAGGCAACAGATTCCGGAAAAAAG
CCAGAAGAAGAAGAAGAAAACCAAATGGCGGGGAGACCGGGCCACAGGCACCCACAAACTGCAATGTGTG
ATCTTGTGAACCCGCTGATCAGCCTCGACTGTGCCTTCTAGTTGCCAGCCATCTGTTGTTTGCCCCTCCC
CCGTGCCTTCCTTGACCCTGGAAGGTGCCACTCCCACTGTCCTTTCCTAATAAAATGAGGAAATTGCATC
GCATTGTCTGAGTAGGTGTCATTCTATTCTGGGGGGTGGGGTGGGGCAGGACAGCAAGGGGGAGGATTGG
GAAGACAATAGCAGGCATGCTGGGGATGCGGTGGGCTCTATGGCTTCTGAGGCGGAAAGAACCAGCTGGG
GCTCTAGGGGGTATCCCC
[124 nt withheld, positions 1839-1962]
C
[91 nt withheld, positions 1964-2054]
A
[49 nt withheld, positions 2056-2104]
CCTTTGACGTTGGAGTCCACGTTCTTT
[37 nt withheld, positions 2132-2168]
ACCCTATCTCGGTCTATTCTTTTGATTTATAAGGGATTTTGCCGATTTCGGCCTATTGGTTAAAAAATGA
GCTGATTTAACAAAAATTTAACGCGAATTAATTCTGTGGAATGTGTGTCAGTTAGGGTGTGGAAAGTCCC
CAGGCTCCCCAGCAGGCAGAAGTATGCAAAGCATGCATCTCAATTAGTCAGCAACCAGGTGTGGAAAGTC
CCCAGGCTCCCCAGCAGGCAGAAGTATGCAAAGCATGCATCTCAATTAGTCAGCAACCATAGTCCCGCCC
CTAACTCCGCCCATCCCGCCCCTAACTCCGCCCAGTTCCGCCCATTCTCCGCCCCATGGCTGACTAATTT
TTTTTATTTATGCAGAGGCCGAGGCCGCCTCTGCCTCTGAGCTATTCCAGAAGTAGTGAGGAGGCTTTTT
TGGAGGCCTAGGCTTTTGCAAAAAGCTCCCGGGAGCTTGTATATCCATTTTCGGATCTGATCAAGAGACA
GGATGAGGATCGTTTCGCATGATTGAACAAGATGGATTGCACGCAGGTTCTCCGGCCGCTTGGGTGGAGA
GGCTATTCGGCTATGACTGGGCACAACAGACAATCGGCTGCTCTGATGCCGCCGTGTTCCGGCTGTCAGC
GCAGGGGCGCCCGGTTCTTTTTGTCAAGACCGACCTGTCCGGTGCCCTGAATGAACTGCAGGACGAGGCA
GCGCGGCTATCGTGGCTGGCCACGACGGGCGTTCCTTGCGCAGCTGTGCTCGACGTTGTCACTGAAGCGG
GAAGGGACTGGCTGCTATTGGGCGAAGTGCCGGGGCAGGATCTCCTGTCATCTCACCTTGCTCCTGCCGA
GAAAGTATCCATCATGGCTGATGCAATGCGGCGGCTGCATACGCTTGATCCGGCTACCTGCCCATTCGAC
CACCAAGCGAAACATCGCATCGAGCGAGCACGTACTCGGATGGAAGCCGGTCTTGTCGATCAGGATGATC
TGGACGAAGAGCATCAGGGGCTCGCGCCAGCCGAACTGTTCGCCAGGCTCAAGGCGCGCATGCCCGACGG
CGAGGATCTCGTCGTGACCCATGGCGATGCCTGCTTGCCGAATATCATGGTGGAAAATGGCCGCTTTTCT
GGATTCATCGACTGTGGCCGGCTGGGTGTGGCGGACCGCTATCAGGACATAGCGTTGGCTACCCGTGATA
TTGCTGAAGAGCTTGGCGGCGAATGGGCTGACCGCTTCCTCGTGCTTTACGGTATCGCCGCTCCCGATTC
GCAGCGCATCGCCTTCTATCGCCTTCTTGACGAGTTCTTCTGAGCGGGACTCTGGGGTTCGAAATGACCG
ACCAAGCGACGCCCAACCTGCCATCACGAGATTTCGATTCCACCGCCGCCTTCTATGAAAGGTTGGGCTT
CGGAATCGTTTTCCGGGACGCCGGCTGGATGATCCTCCAGCGCGGGGATCTCATGCTGGAGTTCTTCGCC
CACCCCAACTTGTTTATTGCAGCTTATAATGGTTACAAATAAAGCAATAGCATCACAAATTTCACAAATA
AAGCATTTTTTTCACTGCATTCTAGTTGTGGTTTGTCCAAACTCATCAATGTATCTTATCATGTCTGTAT
ACCGTCGACCTCTAGCTAGAGCTTGGCGTAATCATGGTCATAGCTGTTTCCTGTGTGAAATTGTTATCCG
CTCACAATTCCACACAACATACGAGCCGGAAGCATAAAGTGTAAAGCCTGGGGTGCCTAATGAGTGAGCT
AACTCACATTAATTGCGTTGCGCTCACTGCCCGCTTTCCAGTCGGGAAACCTGTCGTGCCAGCTGCATTA
ATGAATCGGCCAACGCGCGGGGAGAGGCGGTTTGCGTATTGGGCGCTCTTCCGCTTCCTCGCTCACTGAC
TCGCTGCGCTCGGTCGTTCGGCTGCGGCGAGCGGTATCAGCTCACTCAAAGGCGGTAATACGGTTATCCA
CAGAATCAGGGGATAACGCAGGAAAGAACATGTGAGCAAAAGGCCAGCAAAAGGCCAGGAACCGTAAAAA
GGCCGCGTTGCTGGCGTTTTTCCATAGGCTCCGCCCCCCTGACGAGCATCACAAAAATCGACGCTCAAGT
CAGAGGTGGCGAAACCCGACAGGACTATAAAGATACCAGGCGTTTCCCCCTGGAAGCTCCCTCGTGCGCT
CTCCTGTTCCGACCCTGCCGCTTACCGGATACCTGTCCGCCTTTCTCCCTTCGGGAAGCGTGGCGCTTTC
TCATAGCTCACGCTGTAGGTATCTCAGTTCGGTGTAGGTCGTTCGCTCCAAGCTGGGCTGTGTGCACGAA
CCCCCCGTTCAGCCCGACCGCTGCGCCTTATCCGGTAACTATCGTCTTGAGTCCAACCCGGTAAGACACG
ACTTATCGCCACTGGCAGCAGCCACTGGTAACAGGATTAGCAGAGCGAGGTATGTAGGCGGTGCTACAGA
GTTCTTGAAGTGGTGGCCTAACTACGGCTACACTAGAAGAACAGTATTTGGTATCTGCGCTCTGCTGAAG
CCAGTTACCTTCGGAAAAAGAGTTGGTAGCTCTTGATCCGGCAAACAAACCACCGCTGGTAGCGGTGGTT
TTTTTGTTTGCAAGCAGCAGATTACGCGCAGAAAAAAAGGATCTCAAGAAGATCCTTTGATCTTTTCTAC
GGGGTCTGACGCTCAGTGGAACGAAAACTCACGTTAAGGGATTTTGGTCATGAGATTATCAAAAAGGATC
TTCACCTAGATCCTTTTAAATTAAAAATGAAGTTTTAAATCAATCTAAAGTATATATGAGTAAACTTGGT
CTGACAGTTACCAATGCTTAATCAGTGAGGCACCTATCTCAGCGATCTGTCTATTTCGTTCATCCATAGT
TGCCTGACTCCCCGTCGTGTAGATAACTACGATACGGGAGGGCTTACCATCTGGCCCCAGTGCTGCAATG
ATACCGCGAGACCCACGCTCACCGGCTCCAGATTTATCAGCAATAAACCAGCCAGCCGGAAGGGCCGAGC
GCAGAAGTGGTCCTGCAACTTTATCCGCCTCCATCCAGTCTATTAATTGTTGCCGGGAAGCTAGAGTAAG
TAGTTCGCCAGTTAATAGTTTGCGCAACGTTGTTGCCATTGCTACAGGCATCGTGGTGTCACGCTCGTCG
TTTGGTATGGCTTCATTCAGCTCCGGTTCCCAACGATCAAGGCGAGTTACATGATCCCCCATGTTGTGCA
AAAAAGCGGTTAGCTCCTTCGGTCCTCCGATCGTTGTCAGAAGTAAGTTGGCCGCAGTGTTATCACTCAT
GGTTATGGCAGCACTGCATAATTCTCTTACTGTCATGCCATCCGTAAGATGCTTTTCTGTGACTGGTGAG
TACTCAACCAAGTCATTCTGAGAATAGTGTATGCGGCGACCGAGTTGCTCTTGCCCGGCGTCAATACGGG
ATAATACCGCGCCACATAGCAGAACTTTAAAAGTGCTCATCATTGGAAAACGTTCTTCGGGGCGAAAACT
CTCAAGGATCTTACCGCTGTTGAGATCCAGTTCGATGTAACCCACTCGTGCACCCAACTGATCTTCAGCA
TCTTTTACTTTCACCAGCGTTTCTGGGTGAGCAAAAACAGGAAGGCAAAATGCCGCAAAAAAGGGAATAA
GGGCGACACGGAAATGTTGAATACTCATACTCTTCCTTTTTCAATATTATTGAAGCATTTATCAGGGTTA
TTGTCTCATGAGCGGATACATATTTGAATGTATTTAGAAAAATAAACAAATAGGGGTTCCGCGCACATTT
CCCCGAAAAGTGCCACCTGACGTC
